Addgene plasmid #55591: mTurquoise2-MyosinIIB-C-18
Purpose: Localization: Cytoskeleton, Excitation: 434, Emission: 474
Depositing lab: Michael Davidson.
Backbone
  Vector backbone: mTurquoise2-C1
  Backbone size w/o insert (bp): 4750
  Vector type: Mammalian Expression
  Selectable markers: Neomycin (select with G418)
Growth in bacteria
  Bacterial resistance: Kanamycin, 50 μg/mL
  Growth temperature: 37°C
  Growth strain: DH5alpha
  Copy number: High Copy
Gene/Insert
  Gene/Insert name: MyosinIIB (alt name: NM_005964.1)
  Species: H. sapiens (human)
  Entrez Gene: MYH10 (a.k.a. NMMHC-IIB, NMMHCB)
  Promoter: CMV
  Tag / fusion protein: mTurquoise2 (N terminal on backbone)
  Cloning method: Unknown
  Sequencing primers: 5′ CMV-F; 3′ SV40pA-R
Terms and licenses: Academic/Nonprofit Terms; Industry Terms
Depositor comments: . Excitation = 434; Emission = 474
How to cite: mTurquoise2-MyosinIIB-C-18 was a gift from Michael Davidson (Addgene plasmid # 55591 ; http://n2t.net/addgene:55591 ; RRID:Addgene_55591)
