[The description below was written by a language model from this plasmid's Addgene catalogue record.]
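Description:
mTurquoise2-MyosinIIB-C-18 is a mammalian expression plasmid built on the mTurquoise2-C1 backbone (about 4.75 kb without the insert), a C1-style fluorescent protein fusion vector. It is propagated in E. coli as a high-copy plasmid under kanamycin selection. It also carries a neomycin resistance marker, so transfected mammalian cells can be selected with G418. The record does not list the origin of replication or other backbone features in detail, and no feature table is provided. The 3′ sequencing primer name points to an SV40 polyadenylation signal downstream of the cloning region.

The payload is human non-muscle myosin IIB heavy chain (MYH10, also called NMMHC-IIB), expressed from the CMV promoter for strong constitutive transcription in mammalian cells. The cyan fluorescent protein mTurquoise2 is supplied by the backbone and sits at the N-terminus of the myosin, producing an mTurquoise2–myosin IIB fusion. The "C-18" in the name probably denotes the C-type vector configuration and an 18-residue linker between the fluorescent protein and the insert, although the record does not say so. The cloning method is listed as unknown.

The stated purpose is cytoskeletal localization. The fusion labels myosin IIB-containing structures, so actomyosin organization and dynamics can be followed by fluorescence microscopy in live or fixed cells. Recorded spectral values are excitation at 434 nm and emission at 474 nm, which place it in the cyan channel and make it suitable for multicolor imaging with spectrally distinct fluorescent proteins.
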