>Addgene plasmid #55591 | mTurquoise2-MyosinIIB-C-18 | addgene partial sequence | sequence record 141661 | EGFP-C 5'-CATGGTCCTGCTGGAGTTCGTG-3'
CTCGGCATGGACGAGCTGTACAAGTCCGGAGGTAGCGCATCCAGTGGGGGTGCGTCAGGCAGTGGCAGCG
GATCTGGCGCGCAGAGAACTGGACTCGAGGATCCAGAGAGGTATCTCTTTGTGGACAGGGCTGTCATCTA
CAACCCTGCCACTCAAGCTGATTGGACAGCTAAAAAGCTAGTGTGGATTCCATCAGAACGCCATGGTTTT
GAGGCAGCTAGTATCAAAGAAGAACGGGGAGATGAAGTTATGGTGGAGTTGGCAGAGAATGGAAAGAAAG
CAATGGTCAACAAAGATGATATTCAGAAGATGAACCCACCTAAGTTTTCCAAGGTGGAGGATATGGCAGA
ATTGACATGCTTGAATGAAGCTTCCGTTTTACATAATCTGAAGGATCGCTACTATTCAGGACTAATCTAT
ACTTATTCTGGACTCTTCTGTGTAGTTATAAACCCTTACAAGAATCTTCCAATTTACTCTGAGAATATTA
TTGAAATGTACAGAGGGAAGAAGCGTCATGAGATGCCTCCACACATCTATGCTATATCTGAATCTGCTTA
CAGATGCATGCTTCAAGATCGTGAGGACCAGTCAATTCTTTGCACGGGTGAGTCAGGTGCTGGGAAGACA
GAAAATACAAAGAAAGTTATTCAGTACCTTGCCCATGTTGCTTCTTCACATAAAGGAAGAAAGGACCATA
ATATTCCTGGGGAACTTGAACGGCAGCTTTTGCAAGCAAATCCAATTCTGGAATCATTTGGAAATGCGAA
GACTGTGAAAAATGATAACTCATCTCGTTT
